>Addgene plasmid #78825 | pEGFP-N2-RIPK3 4KR | addgene partial sequence | sequence record 149841 | CMV-F 5'-CGCAAATGGGCGGTAGGCGTG-3'
GTTAGTGAACCGTCAGATCCGCTAGCGCTACCGGACTCAGATCTCGAGAATGTCGTGCGTCAAGTTATGG
CCCAGCGGTGCCCCCGCCCCCTTGGTGTCCATCGAGGAACTGGAGAACCAGGAGCTCGTCGGCAAAGGCG
GGTTCGGCACAGTGTTCCGGGCGCAACATAGGAAGTGGGGCTACGATGTGGCGGTCAAGATCGTAAACTC
GCGGGCGATATCCAGGGAGGTCAAGGCCATGGCAAGTCTGGATAACGAATTCGTGCTGCGCCTAGAAGGG
GTTATCGAGAAGGTGAACTGGGACCAAGATCCCCGGCCGGCTCTGGTGACTAAATTCATGGAGAACGGCT
CCTTGTCGGGGCTGCTGCAGTCCCAGTGCCCTCGGCCCTGGCCGCTCCTTTGCCGCCTGCTGAAAGAAGT
GGTGCTTGGGATGTTTTACCTGCACGACCAGAACCCGGTGCTCCTGCACCGGGACCTCAAGCCATCCAAC
GTCCTGCTGGACCCAGAGCTGCACGTCAAGCTGGCAGATTTTGGCCTGTCCACATTTCAGGGAGGCTCAC
AGTCAGGGACAGGGTCCGGGGAGCCAGGGGGCACCCTGGGCTACTTGGCCCCAGAACTGTTTGTTAACGT
AAACCGGAAGGCCTCCACAGCCAGTGACGTCTACAGCTTCGGGATCCTAATGTGGGCAGTGCTTGCTGGA
AGAGAAGTTGAGTTGCCAACCGAACCATCACTCGTGTACGAAGCAGTGTGCAACAGGCAGAACCGGCCTT
CATTGGCTGAGCTGCCCCAAGCCGGGCCTGAGACTCCCGGCTTAGAAGGACTGAAGGAGCTAATGCAGCT
CTGCTGGAGCAGTGAGCCCAAGGACAGACCCTCCTTCCAG
