>Addgene plasmid #78825 | pEGFP-N2-RIPK3 4KR | addgene partial sequence | sequence record 149843 | EGFP-N 5'-CGTCGCCGTCCAGCTCGACCAG-3'
TCTCGCCCTTGCTACCATGGTGGCGACCGGCCGGTGGATCCCGGGCCCGCGGTACCGTCGACTGCAGAAT
TCGAAGCTTAATTTCCCGCTATGATTATACCAACCCTGTGGCCTGCTCCAGGCTTCAGGATCTCGAGGGC
CTTCTTGCGAACCTACTGGTGGGGGGTGCTGCAAGCCCCTCCCCTTGCCCGAAGGTGCCAAGCCCCATGT
GGGCAAGGCAGTTGTCTGTTGCATAGTCAAGTAGTTGTTGTCTCCAACTTGCACCCCAGAGCAGTTGTAT
ATGTTAACGAGCGGTCGCCCTGTTACTGGATTTGGCTCCGGGGTCCTGCAGGACCAGTTCATGCCTTGTC
TCTCAGCCCCCTGATTCCCTCGGGGTCCAGGACTTGGTGTTCCAGTTGAGGTAGGGCTGGGCATCTGGTT
TCTGAAAGTTGAGGTCTCTGGAGTCTGGGGAGGTTGGGCCATCGAATCTGAAGATGTGCCTGCTGTCCAG
GCTTGTGGAACCTGCTCCTCTTGTGCCCTGCTCCTCTTGGTAAGGCTCGGGCATTTTCGAGGAACAGAGC
TGGGAGGCTCCTCTAGATTCAGTTTGTTTAGCCACTCAGAAACCATGACATCATTACGAGAGTGCTGGTT
TTCTATGGTTCTCCTAAAGCCATCCATTTCTGTCCCTCCTTGGCCTGACTCTGGGATAGAAAATCTCCTA
TTGCTGCTCCTGAGCTGAGACAGGAAATCCTTTACCGTGGAGACAGCAGCATTCATATTGTTCTCCACCA
TCTGGAAGACTTCATCAGTTTTTGGTAGGCATTCCTGGAAGGAGGGTCTGTCCTTGGGCTCACTGCTCCA
GCAGAGCTGC
