[The description below was written by a language model from this plasmid's Addgene catalogue record.]
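Description:
pEGFP-N2-RIPK3 4KR is a mammalian expression plasmid built on the pEGFP-N2 backbone, a vector designed for fusing a protein of interest to the N-terminal side of enhanced GFP. It is propagated in E. coli as a high-copy plasmid under kanamycin selection. No feature table accompanies the record, so other backbone elements, such as the replication origin, polyadenylation signal or any mammalian selection marker, are not documented here. The insert was introduced by restriction cloning, but the sites used are not recorded.

The payload is human RIPK3 (also called RIP3), the receptor-interacting kinase that drives necroptosis, expressed from the CMV promoter with GFP fused at its C terminus through the backbone's reading frame. The "4KR" name refers to four lysine-to-arginine substitutions: K55R, K89R, K363R and K501R. Replacing lysine with arginine preserves the positive charge but removes the side-chain amine needed for ubiquitin attachment, so such mutants are commonly used to test whether particular lysines serve as ubiquitylation sites. This fits the associated study, which concerns ubiquitylation- and lysosome-dependent degradation of RIPK3, although the record itself does not explicitly state the functional consequence of the four mutations.

The stated purpose is to detect the localization of the RIPK3 4KR protein in live mammalian cells. The GFP fusion allows direct fluorescence imaging after transfection, presumably in comparison with a wild-type RIPK3 fusion.
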