Addgene plasmid #78825: pEGFP-N2-RIPK3 4KR
Purpose: To detect localization of RIPK3 4KR protein in live mammalian cells
Depositing lab: Jaewhan Song. Depositing organization: Yonsei University. Publication: CHIP controls necroptosis through ubiquitylation- and lysosome-dependent degradation of RIPK3. Seo J, Lee EW, Sung H, Seong D, Dondelinger Y, Shin J, Jeong M, Lee HK, Kim JH, Han SY, Lee C, Seong JK, Vandenabeele P, Song J. Nat Cell Biol. 2016 Mar;18(3):291-302. doi: 10.1038/ncb3314. Epub 2016 Feb 22. PubMed 26900751.
Backbone
  Vector backbone: pEGFP-N2
  Vector type: Mammalian Expression
Growth in bacteria
  Bacterial resistance: Kanamycin, 50 μg/mL
  Growth temperature: 37°C
  Growth strain: DH5alpha
  Copy number: High Copy
Gene/Insert
  Gene/Insert name: RIPK3
  Species: H. sapiens (human)
  Mutation: K55R, K89R, K363R, K501R
  Entrez Gene: RIPK3 (a.k.a. RIP3)
  Promoter: CMV
  Tag / fusion protein: GFP (C terminal on backbone)
  Cloning method: Restriction Enzyme; 5′ cloning site unknown (unknown if destroyed); 3′ cloning site unknown (unknown if destroyed)
  Sequencing primers: 5′ CMV-F; 3′ EGFP-N
Terms and licenses: Academic/Nonprofit Terms; Industry Terms: Not Available to Industry
How to cite: pEGFP-N2-RIPK3 4KR was a gift from Jaewhan Song (Addgene plasmid # 78825 ; http://n2t.net/addgene:78825 ; RRID:Addgene_78825)
